>Addgene plasmid #230772 | AiP20022 - pAAV-AiE2414m-minBG-SYFP2-WPRE3-BGHpA | addgene full sequence | sequence record 466352 | Addgene NGS Result
ATGATTGAACTTCACTTCCATCTGACAAGGCTGATTCACTGGCCAAGCCCTGACTGGGGTGTGTGTGTGA
GGGGTGGATGGTGGTGGTGCGGGGAGATGGGTAGAGACTGGGCGGGGCAGGGCGGGGGGTGGCAGACTCT
ACTTATGCCAATTTAGTATGGTCATAGTTAGAAAGAAATGGGAGCTGGTTACCTAGAATAGTATCTTCCC
CAGTTCTCTGAGATTCTTTTATGCCCAGGTGCCCCTAGGCTTGGAAGCAGGACAAGATCCTCAAAGGATC
TGTTGAAAGCTGGCTGGCCTTCGATCAATGATCTGTGTGAGCTTTCAAGGGGGAAGCAGGGAGAGGAAAG
CAGGACAGACAGGCACTGCTCTCCAGGAGAGGCAAGGTGTTTGCACTTGAGGGAGAGCCCTCCGCCGGCG
GAGCTCGGGCTGGGCATAAAAGTCAGGGCAGAGCCATCTATTGCTTACATTTGCTTCTGGGATCCAGATC
TTTCGAAGCTAGCGCTACCGGTCGCCACCATGGTGAGCAAGGGCGAGGAGCTGTTCACCGGGGTGGTGCC
CATCCTGGTCGAGCTGGACGGCGACGTAAACGGCCACAAGTTCAGCGTGTCCGGCGAGGGCGAGGGCGAT
GCCACCTACGGCAAGCTGACCCTGAAGCTGATCTGCACCACCGGCAAGCTGCCCGTGCCCTGGCCCACCC
TCGTGACCACCCTGGGCTACGGCGTGCAGTGCTTCGCCCGCTACCCCGACCACATGAAGCAGCACGACTT
CTTCAAGTCCGCCATGCCCGAAGGCTACGTCCAGGAGCGCACCATCTTCTTCAAGGACGACGGCAACTAC
AAGACCCGCGCCGAGGTGAAGTTCGAGGGCGACACCCTGGTGAACCGCATCGAGCTGAAGGGCATCGACT
TCAAGGAGGACGGCAACATCCTGGGGCACAAGCTGGAGTACAACTACAACAGCCACAACGTCTATATCAC
CGCCGACAAGCAGAAGAACGGCATCAAGGCCAACTTCAAGATCCGCCACAACATCGAGGACGGCGGCGTG
CAGCTCGCCGACCACTACCAGCAGAACACCCCCATCGGCGACGGCCCCGTGCTGCTGCCCGACAACCACT
ACCTGAGCTACCAGTCCAAGCTGAGCAAAGACCCCAACGAGAAGCGCGATCACATGGTCCTGCTGGAGTT
CGTGACCGCCGCCGGGATCACTCTCGGCATGGACGAGCTGTACAAGTAAGTCGACGGCGCGCCGCGGCCG
CGAATTCGATATCATAATCAACCTCTGGATTACAAAATTTGTGAAAGATTGACTGGTATTCTTAACTATG
TTGCTCCTTTTACGCTATGTGGATACGCTGCTTTAATGCCTTTGTATCATGCTATTGCTTCCCGTATGGC
TTTCATTTTCTCCTCCTTGTATAAATCCTGGTTAGTTCTTGCCACGGCGGAACTCATCGCCGCCTGCCTT
GCCCGCTGCTGGACAGGGGCTCGGCTGTTGGGCACTGACAATTCCGTGGCTCGAGAGATCTTCGACTGTG
CCTTCTAGTTGCCAGCCATCTGTTGTTTGCCCCTCCCCCGTGCCTTCCTTGACCCTGGAAGGTGCCACTC
CCACTGTCCTTTCCTAATAAAATGAGGAAATTGCATCGCATTGTCTGAGTAGGTGTCATTCTATTCTGGG
GGGTGGGGTGGGGCAGGACAGCAAGGGGGAGGATTGGGAAGACAATAGCAGGCATGAGATCTCACGTGCG
GACCGAGCGGCCGCAGGAACCCCTAGTGATGGAGTTGGCCACTCCCTCTCTGCGCGCTCGCTCGCTCACT
GAGGCCGGGCGACCAAAGGTCGCCCGACGCCCGGGCTTTGCCCGGGCGGCCTCAGTGAGCGAGCGAGCGC
GCAGCTGCCTGCAGGGGCGCCTGATGCGGTATTTTCTCCTTACGCATCTGTGCGGTATTTCACACCGCAT
A
[95 nt withheld, positions 1962-2056]
T
[46 nt withheld, positions 2058-2103]
C
[141 nt withheld, positions 2105-2245]
CCTTTGACGTTGGAGTCCACGTTCTTT
[37 nt withheld, positions 2273-2309]
ACTCTATCTCGGGCTATTCTTTTGATTTATAAGGGATTTTGCCGATTTCGGTCTATTGGTTAAAAAATGA
GCTGATTTAACAAAAATTTAACGCGAATTTTAACAAAATATTAACGTTTACAATTTTATGGTGCACTCTC
AGTACAATCTGCTCTGATGCCGCATAGTTAAGCCAGCCCCGACACCCGCCAACACCCGCTGACGCGCCCT
GACGGGCTTGTCTGCTCCCGGCATCCGCTTACAGACAAGCTGTGACCGTCTCCGGGAGCTGCATGTGTCA
GAGGTTTTCACCGTCATCACCGAAACGCGCGAGACGAAAGGGCCTCGTGATACGCCTATTTTTATAGGTT
AATGTCATGATAATAATGGTTTCTTAGACGTCAGGTGGCACTTTTCGGGGAAATGTGCGCGGAACCCCTA
TTTGTTTATTTTTCTAAATACATTCAAATATGTATCCGCTCATGAGACAATAACCCTGATAAATGCTTCA
ATAATATTGAAAAAGGAAGAGTATGAGTATTCAACATTTCCGTGTCGCCCTTATTCCCTTTTTTGCGGCA
TTTTGCCTTCCTGTTTTTGCTCACCCAGAAACGCTGGTGAAAGTAAAAGATGCTGAAGATCAGTTGGGTG
CACGAGTGGGTTACATCGAACTGGATCTCAACAGCGGTAAGATCCTTGAGAGTTTTCGCCCCGAAGAACG
TTTTCCAATGATGAGCACTTTTAAAGTTCTGCTATGTGGCGCGGTATTATCCCGTATTGACGCCGGGCAA
GAGCAACTCGGTCGCCGCATACACTATTCTCAGAATGACTTGGTTGAGTACTCACCAGTCACAGAAAAGC
ATCTTACGGATGGCATGACAGTAAGAGAATTATGCAGTGCTGCCATAACCATGAGTGATAACACTGCGGC
CAACTTACTTCTGACAACGATCGGAGGACCGAAGGAGCTAACCGCTTTTTTGCACAACATGGGGGATCAT
GTAACTCGCCTTGATCGTTGGGAACCGGAGCTGAATGAAGCCATACCAAACGACGAGCGTGACACCACGA
TGCCTGTAGCAATGGCAACAACGTTGCGCAAACTATTAACTGGCGAACTACTTACTCTAGCTTCCCGGCA
ACAATTAATAGACTGGATGGAGGCGGATAAAGTTGCAGGACCACTTCTGCGCTCGGCCCTTCCGGCTGGC
TGGTTTATTGCTGATAAATCTGGAGCCGGTGAGCGTGGGTCTCGCGGTATCATTGCAGCACTGGGGCCAG
ATGGTAAGCCCTCCCGTATCGTAGTTATCTACACGACGGGGAGTCAGGCAACTATGGATGAACGAAATAG
ACAGATCGCTGAGATAGGTGCCTCACTGATTAAGCATTGGTAACTGTCAGACCAAGTTTACTCATATATA
CTTTAGATTGATTTAAAACTTCATTTTTAATTTAAAAGGATCTAGGTGAAGATCCTTTTTGATAATCTCA
TGACCAAAATCCCTTAACGTGAGTTTTCGTTCCACTGAGCGTCAGACCCCGTAGAAAAGATCAAAGGATC
TTCTTGAGATCCTTTTTTTCTGCGCGTAATCTGCTGCTTGCAAACAAAAAAACCACCGCTACCAGCGGTG
GTTTGTTTGCCGGATCAAGAGCTACCAACTCTTTTTCCGAAGGTAACTGGCTTCAGCAGAGCGCAGATAC
CAAATACTGTTCTTCTAGTGTAGCCGTAGTTAGGCCACCACTTCAAGAACTCTGTAGCACCGCCTACATA
CCTCGCTCTGCTAATCCTGTTACCAGTGGCTGCTGCCAGTGGCGATAAGTCGTGTCTTACCGGGTTGGAC
TCAAGACGATAGTTACCGGATAAGGCGCAGCGGTCGGGCTGAACGGGGGGTTCGTGCACACAGCCCAGCT
TGGAGCGAACGACCTACACCGAACTGAGATACCTACAGCGTGAGCTATGAGAAAGCGCCACGCTTCCCGA
AGGGAGAAAGGCGGACAGGTATCCGGTAAGCGGCAGGGTCGGAACAGGAGAGCGCACGAGGGAGCTTCCA
GGGGGAAACGCCTGGTATCTTTATAGTCCTGTCGGGTTTCGCCACCTCTGACTTGAGCGTCGATTTTTGT
GATGCTCGTCAGGGGGGCGGAGCCTATGGAAAAACGCCAGCAACGCGGCCTTTTTACGGTTCCTGGCCTT
TTGCTGGCCTTTTGCTCACATGTCCTGCAGGCAGCTGCGCGCTCGCTCGCTCACTGAGGCCGCCCGGGCG
TCGGGCGACCTTTGGTCGCCCGGCCTCAGTGAGCGAGCGAGCGCGCAGAGAGGGAGTGGCCAACTCCATC
ACTAGGGGTTCCTGCGGCCGCACGCGTGAAATAGGCTGTCCGTAGTGTTTAGGCTTTTCCCAACCAAGCA
AGATTTCAGGGATGATTCTTAAAGCCACATCTTGCTTCATGAAACATCAGAGAGAAATCTGGTCAGGAAA
CTCCAGAAAATAATTTCTCAGCCATCTGTCTTCCCCTGAATGGCAGCCAGAGATCGCTCACCAAGTCATG
TGTGGCAGCTCAGTTGGAAAGAGACCCAAGCCAAGGTGCCAGGGTAGCTGTGCTCTGTTTGGTGATGGCA
GCTGCTGGCAGGCTGCTCCTGGGTCAGGGGGAACAGATGACTTAAGGACAAGAAAATGGGCTCCCCAAAC
CTTCCCAGTTATTCA
Features (pLannotate 1.2.2; 14 found; start..end, strand, type, name):
    520..1236    +  CDS            SYFP2: SYFP2 is a basic (constitutively fluorescent) yellow fluorescent protein published in 2006, derived from Aequorea victoria. It is reported to be a very rapidly-maturing monomer with moderate acid sensitivity.
   1276..1433    +  misc_feature   WPRE (fragment): woodchuck hepatitis virus posttranscriptional regulatory element
   1439..1519    +  misc_feature   WPRE (fragment): woodchuck hepatitis virus posttranscriptional regulatory element
   1536..1647    +  polyA_signal   bGH poly(A) signal: bovine growth hormone polyadenylation signal
   1765..1905    +  repeat_region  AAV2 ITR: inverted terminal repeat of adeno-associated virus serotype 2 inverted
   1910..1961    -  misc_feature   bom (fragment): basis of mobility region from pBR322
   1980..2435    +  rep_origin     f1 ori (sequence partly withheld): f1 bacteriophage origin of replication; arrow indicates direction of (+) strand synthesis
   2436..2485    -  misc_feature   bom (fragment): basis of mobility region from pBR322
   2587..2622    -  CDS            rop (fragment): Rop protein, which maintains plasmids at low copy number; rop
   2717..2821    +  promoter       AmpR promoter: bla
   2822..3682    +  CDS            AmpR: β-lactamase; bla; confers resistance to ampicillin, carbenicillin, and related antibiotics
   3853..4441    +  rep_origin     ori: high-copy-number ColE1/pMB1/pBR322/pUC origin of replication
   4514..4541    +  repeat_region  AAV2 ITR (fragment): inverted terminal repeat of adeno-associated virus serotype 2 inverted
   4570..4597    +  repeat_region  AAV2 ITR (fragment): inverted terminal repeat of adeno-associated virus serotype 2 inverted
