[The description below was written by a language model from this plasmid's Addgene catalogue record and pLannotate feature annotations shown in this document.]
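Description:
AiP20022 - pAAV-AiE2414m-minBG-SYFP2-WPRE3-BGHpA is an adeno-associated virus transfer plasmid built on a pAAV2 backbone, intended for packaging a recombinant AAV genome that reports the activity of a candidate brain-cell enhancer. In bacteria it is maintained by a high-copy ColE1/pUC-type origin and selected with ampicillin through the bla (β-lactamase) gene and its own promoter. An f1 phage origin and small remnants of the pBR322 bom and rop regions are also present in the backbone. The 4,984 nt sequence record shows one complete AAV2 inverted terminal repeat downstream of the expression cassette and only short fragments of the upstream one. This may reflect the difficulty of sequencing or annotating ITRs, or a truncation; the record does not say which.

Between the ITRs, the enhancer AiE2414m is placed in front of minBG, a minimal promoter (conventionally a minimal beta-globin promoter) with little activity of its own, so that transcription depends largely on the cell-type specificity of the enhancer. Neither the enhancer nor minBG is annotated in the feature table, but the unannotated stretch ahead of the reporter is consistent with their position as given by the plasmid name. The cassette drives SYFP2, a rapidly maturing monomeric yellow fluorescent protein derived from Aequorea victoria. It is followed by WPRE3, a shortened woodchuck hepatitis virus posttranscriptional element (annotated as two WPRE fragments) that boosts transcript expression while saving packaging space, and by the bovine growth hormone polyadenylation signal.

The stated purpose is AAV-mediated transgene expression in specific populations of brain cells, as part of a suite of enhancer AAVs for genetic access to cortical cell types. The record does not specify which population AiE2414m targets.
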