Addgene plasmid #230772: AiP20022 - pAAV-AiE2414m-minBG-SYFP2-WPRE3-BGHpA
Purpose: AiE2414m is an enhancer sequence, designed to drive AAV-mediated transgene expression in specific populations of brain cells
Depositing lab: Allen Institute for Brain Science & Bosiljka Tasic. Depositing organization: Allen Institute. Publication: A suite of enhancer AAVs and transgenic mouse lines for genetic access to cortical cell types. Ben-Simon Y, Hooper M, Narayan S, Daigle TL, Dwivedi D, Way SW, Oster A, Stafford DA, Mich JK, Taormina MJ, Martinez RA, Opitz-Araya X, Roth JR, Alexander JR, Allen S, Amster A, Arbuckle J, Ayala A, Baker PM, Bakken TE, Barcelli T, Barta S, Bendrick J, Bertagnolli D, Bielstein C, Bishwakarma P, Bowlus J, Boyer G, Brouner K, Casian B, Casper T, Chakka AB, Chakrabarty R, Chance RK, Chavan S, Clark M, Colbert K, Collman F, Daniel S, Departee M, DiValentin P, Donadio N, Dotson N, Egdorf T, Fliss T, Gabitto M, Garcia J, Gary A, Gasperini M, Gloe J, Goldy J, Gore BB, Graybuck L, Greisman N, Haeseleer F, Halterman C, Haradon Z, Hastings SD, Helback O, Ho W, Hockemeyer D, Huang C, Huff S, Hunker A, Johansen N, Jones D, Juneau Z, Kalmbach B, Kannan M, Khem S, Kussick E, Kutsal R, Larsen R, Lee C, Lee AY, Leibly M, Lenz GH, Li S, Liang E, Lusk N, Madigan Z, Malloy J, Malone J, McCue R, Melchor J, Mollenkopf T, Moosman S, Morin E, Newman D, Ng L, Ngo K, Omstead V, Otto S, Oyama A, Pena N, Pham T, Phillips E, Pom CA, Potekhina L, Ransford S, Ray PL, Rette D, Reynoldson C, Rimorin C, Rocha D, Ruiz A, Sanchez REA, Sawyer L, Sedeno-Cortes A, Sevigny JP, Shapovalova N, Shepard N, Shulga L, Sigler AR, Siverts L, Soliman S, Somasundaram S, Staats B, Stewart K, Szelenyi E, Tieu M, Trader C, Tran A, van Velthoven CTJ, Walker M, Wang Y, Weed N, Wirthlin M, Wood T, Wynalda B, Yao Z, Zhou T, Ariza J, Dee N, Reding M, Ronellenfitch K, Mufti S, Sunkin SM, Smith KA, Esposito L, Waters J, Thyagarajan B, Yao S, Lein ES, Zeng H, Levi BP, Ngai J, Ting JT, Tasic B. Cell. 2025 May 16:S0092-8674(25)00513-6. doi: 10.1016/j.cell.2025.05.002. PubMed 40403729.
Backbone
  Vector backbone: pAAV2
  Vector type: AAV
Growth in bacteria
  Bacterial resistance: Ampicillin, 100 μg/mL
  Growth temperature: 37°C
  Growth strain: NEB Stable
  Copy number: High Copy
Gene/Insert
  Gene/Insert name: SYFP2
  Species: Synthetic
  Promoter: minBG
  Cloning method: Gibson Cloning
Terms and licenses: Academic/Nonprofit Terms; Industry Terms: Not Available to Industry
How to cite: AiP20022 - pAAV-AiE2414m-minBG-SYFP2-WPRE3-BGHpA was a gift from Allen Institute for Brain Science & Bosiljka Tasic (Addgene plasmid # 230772 ; http://n2t.net/addgene:230772 ; RRID:Addgene_230772)
